Addgene plasmid #157119: pD649-HAsp-EDAR-COMP5AP-AviTag-9xHis
Purpose: Mammalian expression of cell-surface protein extracellular domain fused to COMP5AP-AviTag-9xHis. Protein is secreted from cells.
Depositing lab: Chris Garcia. Depositing organization: Stanford University. Publication: A Human IgSF Cell-Surface Interactome Reveals a Complex Network of Protein-Protein Interactions. Wojtowicz WM, Vielmetter J, Fernandes RA, Siepe DH, Eastman CL, Chisholm GB, Cox S, Klock H, Anderson PW, Rue SM, Miller JJ, Glaser SM, Bragstad ML, Vance J, Lam AW, Lesley SA, Zinn K, Garcia KC. Cell. 2020 Aug 20;182(4):1027-1043.e17. doi: 10.1016/j.cell.2020.07.025. PubMed 32822567.
Backbone
  Vector backbone: pD649
  Backbone size w/o insert (bp): 7153
  Vector type: Mammalian Expression
Growth in bacteria
  Bacterial resistance: Ampicillin, 100 μg/mL
  Growth temperature: 37°C
  Growth strain: DH5alpha
  Copy number: High Copy
Gene/Insert
  Gene/Insert name: EDAR
  Species: H. sapiens (human)
  Insert size (bp): 483
  Entrez Gene: EDAR (a.k.a. DL, ECTD10A, ECTD10B, ED1R, ED3, ED5, EDA-A1R, EDA1R, EDA3, HRM1)
  Promoter: CMV/SP6
  Tag / fusion protein: COMP5AP-AviTag-9xHis (C terminal on backbone)
  Cloning method: Restriction Enzyme; 5′ cloning site GCGGCCGC (not destroyed); 3′ cloning site GGCGCGCC (not destroyed)
  Sequencing primers: 5′ ATTTAGGTGACACTATAG; 3′ CGTCGCACTCCATCACGGTG
Resource information
  A portion of this plasmid was derived from a plasmid made by: synthesis by ThermoFisher
Terms and licenses: Academic/Nonprofit Terms; Industry Terms: Not Available to Industry
Depositor comments: Some plasmids in this collection may have an IS4-like element ISVsa5 family transposase upstream of the CMV promoter.
How to cite: pD649-HAsp-EDAR-COMP5AP-AviTag-9xHis was a gift from Chris Garcia (Addgene plasmid # 157119 ; http://n2t.net/addgene:157119 ; RRID:Addgene_157119)
