[The description below was written by a language model from this plasmid's Addgene catalogue record and pLannotate feature annotations shown in this document.]
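Description:
pD649-HAsp-EDAR-COMP5AP-AviTag-9xHis is a mammalian expression plasmid built on the pD649 backbone for producing a secreted, multimerised form of the extracellular domain of human EDAR, the receptor for ectodysplasin A1. It is maintained in E. coli at high copy through a ColE1/pUC-type origin with ampicillin selection (AmpR). The sequenced record (about 7.6 kb) also contains an SV40 early promoter and EM7 bacterial promoter upstream of a puromycin N-acetyltransferase coding region ending in an SV40 poly(A) signal, which would permit puromycin selection in mammalian cells. Short matches to ble, KanR, lacZα and f1 ori appear to be small backbone remnants rather than functional parts.

The expression cassette is driven by the CMV enhancer and promoter, followed by a fragment of CMV intron A and an SP6 promoter that serves as a sequencing primer site and could support in vitro transcription. The name indicates an HA-derived signal peptide ("HAsp"), although the annotation tool labels a short match in this region as an immunoglobulin heavy-chain signal sequence. The 483 bp EDAR ectodomain lies between preserved NotI and AscI sites, so ectodomains can be exchanged across the collection. It is fused at its C terminus to the coiled-coil region of rat cartilage oligomeric matrix protein, which drives pentamer formation, then to human placental alkaline phosphatase as an enzymatic reporter, an AviTag for site-specific biotinylation and a polyhistidine tag for purification (nine residues by name, annotated as 8xHis). A bGH poly(A) signal terminates the transcript.

Such high-avidity, AP-tagged pentamers fit the associated cell-surface interactome screen, where they would help detect weak extracellular protein–protein interactions. The depositor notes that some plasmids in the series may carry an IS4-like transposase upstream of the CMV promoter. None is annotated here.
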