Features (pLannotate 1.2.2; 24 found; start..end, strand, type, name):
    221..268     +  promoter       EM7 promoter: synthetic bacterial promoter&nbsp
    287..886     +  CDS            PuroR (fragment): puromycin N-acetyltransferase; pac from Streptomyces; confers resistance to puromycin
    896..1021    +  CDS            ble (fragment): BLE_KLEPN - Experimental evidence at protein level: Swiss-Prot protein existence level 1. Binding protein with a strong affinity to the bleomycin family of antibiotics. Binds to CL990; an antimitotic-antibiotic compound. From Klebsiella pneumoniae.
   1016..1137    +  polyA_signal   SV40 poly(A) signal: SV40 polyadenylation signal
   1190..2050    -  CDS            AmpR: β-lactamase; bla; confers resistance to ampicillin, carbenicillin, and related antibiotics
   2053..2149    -  promoter       AmpR promoter (fragment): bla
   2179..2203    -  CDS            KanR (fragment): aminoglycoside phosphotransferase; aph(3')-Ia; confers resistance to kanamycin
   2314..2902    +  rep_origin     ori: high-copy-number ColE1/pMB1/pBR322/pUC origin of replication
   3127..3144    +  terminator     rrnB T2 terminator (fragment): transcription terminator T2 from the E. coli rrnB gene
   3169..3188    -  CDS            lacZα (fragment): LacZα fragment of β-galactosidase; lacZ fragment
   3644..3660    +  protein_bind   lac operator: The lac repressor binds to the lac operator to inhibit transcription in E. coli. This inhibition can be relieved by adding lactose or isopropyl-β-D-thiogalactopyranoside (IPTG). lac repressor encoded by lacI
   3903..4206    +  enhancer       CMV enhancer: human cytomegalovirus immediate early enhancer
   4207..4410    +  promoter       CMV promoter: human cytomegalovirus (CMV) immediate early promoter
   4546..4589    +  intron         CMV intron (fragment): modified intron A from human cytomegalovirus
   4641..4659    +  promoter       SP6 promoter: promoter for bacteriophage SP6 RNA polymerase
   4663..4700    +  CDS            IgH signal sequence (fragment): signal sequence from the mouse immunoglobulin heavy chain variable region
   4788..5291    +  CDS            EDAR (fragment): EDAR_HUMAN - Also known as DL. Experimental evidence at protein level: Swiss-Prot protein existence level 1. Receptor for EDA isoform A1, but not for EDA isoform A2. Mediates the activation of NF-kappa-B and JNK. May promote caspase- independent cell death. From Homo sapiens (Human).
   5388..5567    +  CDS            Comp (fragment): COMP_RAT - Experimental evidence at protein level: Swiss-Prot protein existence level 1. May play a role in the structural integrity of cartilage via its interaction with other extracellular matrix proteins such as the collagens and fibronectin. Can mediate the interaction of chondrocytes with the cartilage extracellular matrix through interaction with cell surface integrin receptors. Could play a role in the pathogenesis of osteoarthritis. Potent suppressor of apoptosis in both primary chondrocytes and transformed cells. Suppresses apoptosis by blocking the activation of caspase-3 and by indu
   5555..7007    +  CDS            SEAP (fragment): secreted alkaline phosphatase from human placenta The natural enzyme has a C-terminal transmembrane sequence that is replaced by a GPI anchor.
   7032..7073    +  CDS            AviTag™ (fragment): peptide tag that allows for enzymatic biotinylation
   7077..7100    +  CDS            8xHis: 8xHis affinity tag
   7246..7357    +  polyA_signal   bGH poly(A) signal: bovine growth hormone polyadenylation signal
   7358..7466    +  rep_origin     f1 ori (fragment): f1 bacteriophage origin of replication; arrow indicates direction of (+) strand synthesis
   7480..173     +  promoter       SV40 promoter (across the origin): SV40 enhancer and early promoter
>Addgene plasmid #157119 | pD649-HAsp-EDAR-COMP5AP-AviTag-9xHis | addgene full sequence | sequence record 492992 | Addgene NGS Result
TAGTCCCGCCCCTAACTCCGCCCATCCCGCCCCTAACTCCGCCCAGTTCCGCCCATTCTCCGCCCCATGG
CTGACTAATTTTTTTTATTTATGCAGAGGCCGAGGCCGCCTCTGCCTCTGAGCTATTCCAGAAGTAGTGA
GGAGGCTTTTTTGGAGGCCTAGGCTTTTGCAAAAAGCTCCCGGGAGCTTGTATATCCATTTTCGGATCTG
ATCAGCACGTGTTGACAATTAATCATCGGCATAGTATATCGGCATAGTATAATACGACAAGGTGAGGAAC
TAAACCATGACCGAGTACAAGCCCACGGTGCGCCTCGCCACCCGCGACGACGTCCCCAGGGCCGTACGCA
CCCTCGCCGCCGCGTTCGCCGACTACCCCGCCACGCGCCACACCGTCGATCCGGACCGCCACATCGAGCG
GGTCACCGAGCTGCAAGAACTCTTCCTCACGCGCGTCGGGCTCGACATCGGCAAGGTGTGGGTCGCGGAC
GACGGCGCCGCGGTGGCGGTCTGGACCACGCCGGAGAGCGTCGAAGCGGGGGCGGTGTTCGCCGAGATCG
GCCCGCGCATGGCCGAGTTGAGCGGTTCCCGGCTGGCCGCGCAGCAACAGATGGAAGGCCTCCTGGCGCC
GCACCGGCCCAAGGAGCCCGCGTGGTTCCTGGCCACCGTCGGCGTCTCGCCCGACCACCAGGGCAAGGGT
CTGGGCAGCGCCGTCGTGCTCCCCGGAGTGGAGGCGGCCGAGCGCGCCGGGGTGCCCGCCTTCCTGGAGA
CATCCGCGCCCCGCAACCTCCCCTTCTACGAGCGGCTCGGCTTCACCGTCACCGCCGACGTCGAGGTGCC
CGAAGGACCGCGCACCTGGTGCATGACCCGCAAGCCCGGTGCCTGACACGTGCTACGAGATTTCGATTCC
ACCGCCGCCTTCTATGAAAGGTTGGGCTTCGGAATCGTTTTCCGGGACGCCGGCTGGATGATCCTCCAGC
GCGGGGATCTCATGCTGGAGTTCTTCGCCCACCCCAACTTGTTTATTGCAGCTTATAATGGTTACAAATA
AAGCAATAGCATCACAAATTTCACAAATAAAGCATTTTTTTCACTGCATTCTAGTTGTGGTTTGTCCAAA
CTCATCAATGTATCTTATCATGTCTGTATACCGTCGACCTCTAGCTAGAGCTTGGCGTAATCATGGTCAT
TACCAATGCTTAATCAGTGAGGCACCTATCTCAGCGATCTGTCTATTTCGTTCATCCATAGTTGCCTGAC
TCCCCGTCGTGTAGATAACTACGATACGGGAGGGCTTACCATCTGGCCCCAGCGCTGCGATGATACCGCG
AGAACCACGCTCACCGGCTCCGGATTTATCAGCAATAAACCAGCCAGCCGGAAGGGCCGAGCGCAGAAGT
GGTCCTGCAACTTTATCCGCCTCCATCCAGTCTATTAATTGTTGCCGGGAAGCTAGAGTAAGTAGTTCGC
CAGTTAATAGTTTGCGCAACGTTGTTGCCATCGCTACAGGCATCGTGGTGTCACGCTCGTCGTTTGGTAT
GGCTTCATTCAGCTCCGGTTCCCAACGATCAAGGCGAGTTACATGATCCCCCATGTTGTGCAAAAAAGCG
GTTAGCTCCTTCGGTCCTCCGATCGTTGTCAGAAGTAAGTTGGCCGCAGTGTTATCACTCATGGTTATGG
CAGCACTGCATAATTCTCTTACTGTCATGCCATCCGTAAGATGCTTTTCTGTGACTGGTGAGTACTCAAC
CAAGTCATTCTGAGAATAGTGTATGCGGCGACCGAGTTGCTCTTGCCCGGCGTCAATACGGGATAATACC
GCGCCACATAGCAGAACTTTAAAAGTGCTCATCATTGGAAAACGTTCTTCGGGGCGAAAACTCTCAAGGA
TCTTACCGCTGTTGAGATCCAGTTCGATGTAACCCACTCGTGCACCCAACTGATCTTCAGCATCTTTTAC
TTTCACCAGCGTTTCTGGGTGAGCAAAAACAGGAAGGCAAAATGCCGCAAAAAAGGGAATAAGGGCGACA
CGGAAATGTTGAATACTCATATTCTTCCTTTTTCAATATTATTGAAGCATTTATCAGGGTTATTGTCTCA
TGAGCGGATACATATTTGAATGTATTTAGAAAAATAAACAAATAGGGGTCAGTGTTACAACCAATTAACC
AATTCTGAACATTATCGCGAGCCCATTTATACCTGAATATGGCTCATAACACCCCTTGCTCATGACCAAA
ATCCCTTAACGTGAGTTACGCGCGCGTCGTTCCACTGAGCGTCAGACCCCGTAGAAAAGATCAAAGGATC
TTCTTGAGATCCTTTTTTTCTGCGCGTAATCTGCTGCTTGCAAACAAAAAAACCACCGCTACCAGCGGTG
GTTTGTTTGCCGGATCAAGAGCTACCAACTCTTTTTCCGAAGGTAACTGGCTTCAGCAGAGCGCAGATAC
CAAATACTGTTCTTCTAGTGTAGCCGTAGTTAGCCCACCACTTCAAGAACTCTGTAGCACCGCCTACATA
CCTCGCTCTGCTAATCCTGTTACCAGTGGCTGCTGCCAGTGGCGATAAGTCGTGTCTTACCGGGTTGGAC
TCAAGACGATAGTTACCGGATAAGGCGCAGCGGTCGGGCTGAACGGGGGGTTCGTGCACACAGCCCAGCT
TGGAGCGAACGACCTACACCGAACTGAGATACCTACAGCGTGAGCTATGAGAAAGCGCCACGCTTCCCGA
AGGGAGAAAGGCGGACAGGTATCCGGTAAGCGGCAGGGTCGGAACAGGAGAGCGCACGAGGGAGCTTCCA
GGGGGAAACGCCTGGTATCTTTATAGTCCTGTCGGGTTTCGCCACCTCTGACTTGAGCGTCGATTTTTGT
GATGCTCGTCAGGGGGGCGGAGCCTATGGAAAAACGCCAGCAACGCGGCCTTTTTACGGTTCCTGGCCTT
TTGCTGGCCTTTTGCTCACATGTTCTTTCCTGCGTTATCCCCTGATTCTGTGGATAACCGTATTACCGCC
TTTGAGTGAGCTGATACCGCTCGCCGCAGCCGAACGACCGAGCGCAGCGAGTCAGTGAGCGAGGAAGCGG
AAGGCGAGAGTAGGGAACTGCCAGGCATCAAACTAAGCAGAAGGCCCCTGACGGATGGCCTTTTTGCGTT
TCTACAAACTCTTTCTGTGTTGTAAAACGACGGCCAGTCTTAAGCTCGGGCCCCCTGGGCGGTTCTGATA
ACGAGTAATCGTTAATCCGCAAATAACGTAAAAACCCGCTTCGGCGGGTTTTTTTATGGGGGGAGTTTAG
GGAAAGAGCATTTGTCAGAATATTTAAGGGCGCCTGTCACTTTGCTTGATATATGAGAATTATTTAACCT
TATAAATGAGAAAAAAGCAACGCACTTTAAATAAGATACGTTGCTTTTTCGATTGATGAACACCTATAAT
TAAACTATTCATCTATTATTTATGATTTTTTGTATATACAATATTTCTAGTTTGTTAAAGAGAATTAAGA
AAATAAATCTCGAAAATAATAAAGGGAAAATCAGTTTTTGATATCAAAATTATACATGTCAACGATAATA
CAAAATATAATACAAACTATAAGATGTTATCAGTATTTATTATCATTTAGAATAAATTTTGTGTCGCCCT
TAATTGTGAGCGGATAACAATTACGAGCTTCATGCACAGTGGCGTTGACTCAATATTGGCCATTAGCCAT
ATTATTCATTGGTTATATAGCATAAATCAATATTGGCTATTGGCCATTGCATACGTTGTATCTATATCAT
AATATGTACATTTATATTGGCTCATGTCCAATATGACCGCCATGTTGGCATTGATTATTGACTAGTTATT
AATAGTAATCAATTACGGGGTCATTAGTTCATAGCCCATATATGGAGTTCCGCGTTACATAACTTACGGT
AAATGGCCCGCCTGGCTGACCGCCCAACGACCCCCGCCCATTGACGTCAATAATGACGTATGTTCCCATA
GTAACGCCAATAGGGACTTTCCATTGACGTCAATGGGTGGAGTATTTACGGTAAACTGCCCACTTGGCAG
TACATCAAGTGTATCATATGCCAAGTACGCCCCCTATTGACGTCAATGACGGTAAATGGCCCGCCTGGCA
TTATGCCCAGTACATGACCTTATGGGACTTTCCTACTTGGCAGTACATCTACGTATTAGTCATCGCTATT
ACCATGGTGATGCGGTTTTGGCAGTACATCAATGGGCGTGGATAGCGGTTTGACTCACGGGGATTTCCAA
GTCTCCACCCCATTGACGTCAATGGGAGTTTGTTTTGGCACCAAAATCAACGGGACTTTCCAAAATGTCG
TAACAACTCCGCCCCATTGACGCAAATGGGCGGTAGGCGTGTACGGTGGGAGGTCTATATAAGCAGAGCT
CGTTTAGTGAACCGTCAGATCGCCTGGAGACGCCATCCACGCTGTTTTGACCTCCATAGAAGACACCGGG
ACCGATCCAGCCTCCGCGGCCGGGAACGGTGCATTGGAACGCGGATTCCCCGTGCCAAGAGTGACGTAAG
TACCGCCTATAGAGTCTATAGGCCCACCCCCTTGGCTTCGTTAGAACGCGGCTACAATTAATACATAACC
TTATGTATCATACACATACGATTTAGGTGACACTATAGAATAACATCCACTTTGCCTTTCTCTCCACAGG
TGTCCACTCCCAGGTCCAACTGCACCTCGGTTCTATCGAAAACGCGCCTGCTAGCGCCACCATGAAGACC
ATCATTGCCCTGAGCTACATCTTCTGCCTGGTGTTCGCTGCGGCCGCCGAGTATAGCAATTGCGGCGAGA
ACGAGTACTACAACCAGACCACCGGCCTGTGCCAAGAGTGTCCTCCTTGTGGACCTGGCGAGGAACCTTA
CCTGAGCTGTGGCTACGGCACCAAGGATGAGGATTACGGCTGTGTGCCTTGTCCTGCCGAGAAGTTCAGC
AAAGGCGGCTACCAGATCTGCAGACGGCACAAGGACTGCGAGGGCTTCTTTAGAGCCACAGTGCTGACCC
CTGGCGACATGGAAAATGATGCCGAGTGTGGACCTTGCCTGCCTGGCTACTACATGCTGGAAAACAGACC
CCGGAACATCTACGGCATGGTCTGCTACTCTTGTCTGCTGGCCCCTCCTAACACCAAAGAATGTGTGGGA
GCCACAAGCGGCGCCAGCGCCAATTTTCCTGGCACAAGCGGAAGCAGCACACTGAGCCCTTTTCAGCACG
CCCACAAAGAGCTGTCTGGACAGGGACATCTGGCCACCGCTGGCGCGCCGGAAGATCAAGTTGATCCAAG
ATTGATTGATGGCAAGGGCGGATCTCTGGAGGTGCTGTTCCAGGGACCAGGCGGAAGCGGCAATCCCGGC
GGCGATCTGGCCCCCCAGATGCTGCGCGAGCTGCAGGAGACCAATGCCGCCCTGCAGGACGTGCGCGAGC
TGCTGCGCCACCGCGTGAAGGAGATCACCTTCCTGAAGAACACCGTGATGGAGTGCGACGCCTGCGGTAT
GCAGCCCTCTAGAGGCTCCGGCTCCATCATCCCAGTTGAGGAGGAGAACCCGGACTTCTGGAACCGCGAG
GCAGCCGAGGCCCTGGGTGCCGCCAAGAAGCTGCAGCCTGCACAGACAGCCGCCAAGAACCTCATCATCT
TCCTGGGCGATGGGATGGGGGTGTCTACGGTGACAGCTGCCAGGATCCTAAAAGGGCAGAAGAAGGACAA
ACTGGGGCCTGAGATACCCCTGGCCATGGACCGCTTCCCATATGTGGCTCTGTCCAAGACATACAATGTA
GACAAACATGTGCCAGACAGTGGAGCCACAGCCACGGCCTACCTGTGCGGGGTCAAGGGCAACTTCCAGA
CCATTGGCTTGAGTGCAGCCGCCCGCTTTAACCAGTGCAACACGACACGCGGCAACGAGGTCATCTCCGT
GATGAATCGGGCCAAGAAAGCAGGGAAGTCAGTGGGAGTGGTAACCACCACACGAGTGCAGCACGCCTCG
CCAGCCGGCACCTACGCCCACACGGTGAACCGCAACTGGTACTCGGACGCCGACGTGCCTGCCTCGGCCC
GCCAGGAGGGGTGCCAGGACATCGCTACGCAGCTCATCTCCAACATGGACATTGACGTGATCCTAGGTGG
AGGCCGAAAGTACATGTTTCGCATGGGAACCCCAGACCCTGAGTACCCAGATGACTACAGCCAAGGTGGG
ACCAGGCTGGACGGGAAGAATCTGGTGCAGGAATGGCTGGCGAAGCGCCAGGGTGCCCGGTATGTGTGGA
ACCGCACTGAGCTCATGCAGGCTTCCCTGGACCCGTCTGTGACCCATCTCATGGGTCTCTTTGAGCCTGG
AGACATGAAATACGAGATCCACCGAGACTCCACACTGGACCCCTCCCTGATGGAGATGACAGAGGCTGCC
CTGCGCCTGCTGAGCAGGAACCCCCGCGGCTTCTTCCTCTTCGTGGAGGGTGGTCGCATCGACCATGGTC
ATCATGAAAGCAGGGCTTACCGGGCACTGACTGAGACGATCATGTTCGACGACGCCATTGAGAGGGCGGG
CCAGCTCACCAGCGAGGAGGACACGCTGAGCCTCGTCACTGCCGACCACTCCCACGTCTTCTCCTTCGGA
GGCTACCCCCTGCGAGGGAGCTCCATCTTCGGGCTGGCCCCTGGCAAGGCCCGGGACAGGAAGGCCTACA
CGGTCCTCCTATACGGAAACGGTCCAGGCTATGTGCTCAAGGACGGCGCCCGGCCGGATGTTACCGAGAG
CGAGAGCGGGAGCCCCGAGTATCGGCAGCAGTCAGCAGTGCCCCTGGACGAAGAGACCCACGCAGGCGAG
GACGTGGCGGTGTTCGCGCGCGGCCCGCAGGCGCACCTGGTTCACGGCGTGCAGGAGCAGACCTTCATAG
CGCACGTCATGGCCTTCGCCGCCTGCCTGGAGCCCTACACCGCCTGCGACCTGGCGCCCCCCGCCGGCAC
CACCGACGCCGCGCACCCGGGTGGCGGAGGACTGAACGACATCTTCGAGGCTCAGAAAATCGAATGGCAC
GAACATCACCATCACCATCACCATCACCATTAAGGCCGGCCTGTAGTCACTGGCACAACGCGTTACCCGG
TAAGCCAATCGGGTATACACGGTCGTCATACTGCAGACAGGGTTCTTCTACTTTGCAAGATAGTCTTGAG
TAGTAAAATAAATAGATAGAGAAAATCAGCCTCGACTGTGCCTTCTAGTTGCCAGCCATCTGTTGTTTGC
CCCTCCCCCGTGCCTTCCTTGACCCTGGAAGGTGCCACTCCCACTGTCCTTTCCTAATAAAATGAGGAAA
TTGCATCACAACACTCAACCCTATCTCGGTCTATTCTTTTGATTTATAAGGGATTTTGCCGATTTCGGCC
TATTGGTTAAAAAATGAGCTGATTTAACAAAAATTTAACGCGAATTAATTCTGTGGAATGTGTGTCAGTT
AGGGTGTGGAAAGTCCCCAGGCTCCCCAGCAGGCAGAAGTATGCAAAGCATGCATCTCAATTAGTCAGCA
ACCAGGTGTGGAAAGTCCCCAGGCTCCCCAGCAGGCAGAAGTATGCAAAGCATGCATCTCAATTAGTCAG
CAACCA
