>Addgene plasmid #157119 | pD649-HAsp-EDAR-COMP5AP-AviTag-9xHis | depositor partial sequence | sequence record 303348 | insert (extracellular domain)
GAGTATAGCAATTGCGGCGAGAACGAGTACTACAACCAGACCACCGGCCTGTGCCAAGAGTGTCCTCCTT
GTGGACCTGGCGAGGAACCTTACCTGAGCTGTGGCTACGGCACCAAGGATGAGGATTACGGCTGTGTGCC
TTGTCCTGCCGAGAAGTTCAGCAAAGGCGGCTACCAGATCTGCAGACGGCACAAGGACTGCGAGGGCTTC
TTTAGAGCCACAGTGCTGACCCCTGGCGACATGGAAAATGATGCCGAGTGTGGACCTTGCCTGCCTGGCT
ACTACATGCTGGAAAACAGACCCCGGAACATCTACGGCATGGTCTGCTACTCTTGTCTGCTGGCCCCTCC
TAACACCAAAGAATGTGTGGGAGCCACAAGCGGCGCCAGCGCCAATTTTCCTGGCACAAGCGGAAGCAGC
ACACTGAGCCCTTTTCAGCACGCCCACAAAGAGCTGTCTGGACAGGGACATCTGGCCACCGCT
